>Addgene plasmid #162914 | C234-E25: attB2r-SNAP-attB3 | addgene full sequence | sequence record 330523 | Addgene NGS Result
TTAACGCTAGCATGGATGTTTTCCCAGTCACGACGTTGTAAAACGACGGCCAGTCTTAAAATTCGAGCTC
GGTCCGATATCCTTAAGCTCGGGCCCTGCAGCTCTAGAGCTCGAATTCTACAGGTCACTAATACCATCTA
AGTAGTTGGTTCATAGTGACTGCATATGTTGTGTTTTACAGTATTATGTAGTCTGTTTTTTATGCAAAAT
CTAATTTAATATATTGATATTTATATCATTTTACGTTTCTCGTTCAACTTTCTTGTACAAAGTGGGCGAC
AAGGACTGCGAGATGAAACGGACTACCCTTGATTCGCCCCTCGGAAAGCTCGAACTCAGCGGCTGTGAAC
AGGGTCTGCACGAGATCAAGCTGCTGGGAAAGGGCACCTCCGCCGCCGACGCCGTGGAAGTGCCAGCTCC
CGCCGCCGTGCTTGGAGGCCCCGAGCCGCTGATGCAGGCCACTGCCTGGCTCAACGCGTACTTTCACCAA
CCGGAAGCCATCGAGGAATTCCCTGTGCCCGCACTGCACCACCCGGTGTTCCAGCAGGAGTCCTTCACCC
GCCAAGTCCTGTGGAAGCTGTTGAAGGTCGTGAAGTTCGGCGAAGTGATCAGCTACCAGCAGCTGGCAGC
CCTGGCCGGGAACCCTGCCGCGACCGCTGCTGTCAAGACCGCGCTGTCCGGCAACCCAGTGCCGATTCTG
ATTCCCTGCCATCGGGTGGTGTCATCCTCGGGAGCCGTGGGAGGCTACGAAGGAGGTTTGGCGGTCAAGG
AGTGGCTGCTGGCACATGAGGGGCACAGACTCGGAAAGCCGGGACTGGGGCCTGCCGGGATCGGTGCCCC
TGGCTCCTAATCAACTTTATTATACAAAGTTGGCATTATAAAAAAGCATTGCTTATCAATTTGTTGCAAC
GAACAGGTCACTATCAGTCAAAATAAAATCATTATTTGGAGCTCCATGGTAGCGTTAACGCGGCCGCGAT
ATCGGTACCCGGGGATCCTCTAGACCAGCCAGGACAGAAATGCCTCGACTTCGCTGCTACCCAAGGTTGC
CGGGTGACGCACACCGTGGAAACGGATGAAGGCACGAACCCAGTGGACATAAGCCTGTTCGGTTCGTAAG
CTGTAATGCAAGTAGCGTATGCGCTCACGCAACTGGTCCAGAACCTTGACCGAACGCAGCGGTGGTAACG
GCGCAGTGGCGGTTTTCATGGCTTGTTATGACTGTTTTTTTGGGGTACAGTCTATGCCTCGGGCATCCAA
GCAGCAAGCGCGTTACGCCGTGGGTCGATGTTTGATGTTATGGAGCAGCAACGATGTTACGCAGCAGGGC
AGTCGCCCTAAAACAAAGTTAAACATTATGAGGGAAGCGGTGATCGCCGAAGTATCGACTCAACTATCAG
AGGTAGTTGGCGTCATCGAGCGCCATCTCGAACCGACGTTGCTGGCCGTACATTTGTACGGCTCCGCAGT
GGATGGCGGCCTGAAGCCACACAGTGATATTGATTTGCTGGTTACGGTGACCGTAAGGCTTGATGAAACA
ACGCGGCGAGCTTTGATCAACGACCTTTTGGAAACTTCGGCTTCCCCTGGAGAGAGCGAGATTCTCCGCG
CTGTAGAAGTCACCATTGTTGTGCACGACGACATCATTCCGTGGCGTTATCCAGCTAAGCGCGAACTGCA
ATTTGGAGAATGGCAGCGCAATGACATTCTTGCAGGTATCTTCGAGCCAGCCACGATCGACATTGATCTG
GCTATCTTGCTGACAAAAGCAAGAGAACATAGCGTTGCCTTGGTAGGTCCAGCGGCGGAGGAACTCTTTG
ATCCGGTTCCTGAACAGGATCTATTTGAGGCGCTAAATGAAACCTTAACGCTATGGAACTCGCCGCCCGA
CTGGGCTGGCGATGAGCGAAATGTAGTGCTTACGTTGTCCCGCATTTGGTACAGCGCAGTAACCGGCAAA
ATCGCGCCGAAGGATGTCGCTGCCGACTGGGCAATGGAGCGCCTGCCGGCCCAGTATCAGCCCGTCATAC
TTGAAGCTAGACAGGCTTATCTTGGACAAGAAGAAGATCGCTTGGCCTCGCGCGCAGATCAGTTGGAAGA
ATTTGTCCACTACGTGAAAGGCGAGATCACCAAGGTAGTCGGCAAATAACCCTCGAGCCACCCATGACCA
AAATCCCTTAACGTGAGTTACGCGTCGTTCCACTGAGCGTCAGACCCCGTAGAAAAGATCAAAGGATCTT
CTTGAGATCCTTTTTTTCTGCGCGTAATCTGCTGCTTGCAAACAAAAAAACCACCGCTACCAGCGGTGGT
TTGTTTGCCGGATCAAGAGCTACCAACTCTTTTTCCGAAGGTAACTGGCTTCAGCAGAGCGCAGATACCA
AATACTGTTCTTCTAGTGTAGCCGTAGTTAGGCCACCACTTCAAGAACTCTGTAGCACCGCCTACATACC
TCGCTCTGCTAATCCTGTTACCAGTGGCTGCTGCCAGTGGCGATAAGTCGTGTCTTACCGGGTTGGACTC
AAGACGATAGTTACCGGATAAGGCGCAGCGGTCGGGCTGAACGGGGGGTTCGTGCACACAGCCCAGCTTG
GAGCGAACGACCTACACCGAACTGAGATACCTACAGCGTGAGCTATGAGAAAGCGCCACGCTTCCCGAAG
GGAGAAAGGCGGACAGGTATCCGGTAAGCGGCAGGGTCGGAACAGGAGAGCGCACGAGGGAGCTTCCAGG
GGGAAACGCCTGGTATCTTTATAGTCCTGTCGGGTTTCGCCACCTCTGACTTGAGCGTCGATTTTTGTGA
TGCTCGTCAGGGGGGCGGAGCCTATGGAAAAACGCCAGCAACGCGGCCTTTTTACGGTTCCTGGCCTTTT
GCTGGCCTTTTGCTCACATGTTCTTTCCTGCGTTATCCCCTGATTCTGTGGATAACCGTATTACCGCCTT
TGAGTGAGCTGATACCGCTCGCCGCAGCCGAACGACCGAGCGCAGCGAGTCAGTGAGCGAGGAAGCGGAA
GAGCGCCCAATACGCAAACCGCCTCTCCCCGCGCGTTGGCCGATTCATTAATGCAGCTGGCACGACAGGT
TTCCCGACTGGAAAGCGGGCAGTGAGCGCAACGCAATTAATACGCGTACCGCTAGCCAGGAAGAGTTTGT
AGAAACGCAAAAAGGCCATCCGTCAGGATGGCCTTCTGCTTAGTTTGATGCCTGGCAGTTTATGGCGGGC
GTCCTGCCCGCCACCCTCCGGGCCGTTGCTTCACAACGTTCAAATCCGCTCCCGGCGGATTTGTCCTACT
CAGGAGAGCGTTCACCGACAAACAACAGATAAAACGAAAGGCCCAGTCTTCCGACTGAGCCTTTCGTTTT
ATTTGATGCCTGGCAGTTCCCTACTCTCGCG
Features (pLannotate 1.2.2; 13 found; start..end, strand, type, name):
     18..54      -  CDS            lacZα (fragment): LacZα fragment of β-galactosidase; lacZ fragment
    152..275     -  protein_bind   attR2: mutant version of attR; recombination site for the Gateway® LR reaction LR Clonase™
    278..820     +  CDS            MGMT (fragment): MGMT_HUMAN - Experimental evidence at protein level: Swiss-Prot protein existence level 1. Involved in the cellular defense against the biological effects of O6-methylguanine (O6-MeG) and O4-methylthymine (O4-MeT) in DNA. Repairs the methylated nucleobase in DNA by stoichiometrically transferring the methyl group to a cysteine residue in the enzyme. This is a suicide reaction: the enzyme is irreversibly inactivated. From Homo sapiens (Human).
    852..872     -  protein_bind   attB3: mutant version of attB; core recombination site for the Gateway® BP reaction BP Clonase™
    863..948     -  protein_bind   attL1 (fragment): mutant version of attL; recombination site for the Gateway® LR reaction LR Clonase™
    982..1004    +  misc_feature   MCS (fragment): pUC18/19 multiple cloning site
   1096..1119    +  promoter       Pc promoter (fragment): intI1 (promoter lies within the coding sequence); class 1 integron promoter
   1295..1351    +  CDS            GmR (fragment): gentamycin acetyltransferase; aacC1; confers resistance to gentamycin
   1358..2149    +  CDS            SmR: aminoglycoside adenylyltransferase (Murphy, 1985); aadA; confers resistance to spectinomycin and streptomycin
   2242..2830    +  rep_origin     ori: high-copy-number ColE1/pMB1/pBR322/pUC origin of replication
   3013..3105    +  CDS            lacI (fragment): lac repressor; lacI; The lac repressor binds to the lac operator to inhibit transcription in E. coli. This inhibition can be relieved by adding lactose or isopropyl-β-D-thiogalactopyranoside (IPTG).
   3160..3187    -  terminator     rrnB T2 terminator: transcription terminator T2 from the E. coli rrnB gene
   3319..3362    +  terminator     rrnB T1 terminator: Escherichia coli rrnB; transcription terminator T1 from the E. coli rrnB gene
