[The description below was written by a language model from this plasmid's Addgene catalogue record and pLannotate feature annotations shown in this document.]
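Description:
C234-E25: attB2r-SNAP-attB3 is a small (about 3.4 kb) Gateway entry clone built on the pDonr257 donor backbone and intended as a modular part for multisite (combinatorial) Gateway assembly in E. coli. It replicates from a high-copy ColE1/pUC-type origin and is selected with spectinomycin through the aadA (SmR) aminoglycoside adenylyltransferase gene. That gene sits downstream of fragments of a class 1 integron Pc promoter and a gentamicin acetyltransferase gene, which look like remnants of the resistance cassette's origin. rrnB T1 and T2 terminators lie upstream of the recombination cassette, where they typically insulate the insert from read-through transcription. The short lacZα, lacI and MCS fragments appear to be backbone remnants rather than functional elements.

The payload is a synthetic SNAP tag coding sequence. The annotation software labels it as a fragment of human MGMT (O6-alkylguanine-DNA alkyltransferase), which is consistent because SNAP is an engineered derivative of that enzyme; it reacts covalently with benzylguanine-linked fluorophores or other substrates. The name refers to the attB2r and attB3 sites on the original insert. In the entry clone the tag is flanked by an attR2 site on one side and by an attL-type site containing the attB3 core on the other; the software calls this second site an attL1 fragment, but it is presumably attL3. No promoter drives the SNAP tag in this plasmid, as expected for an entry clone. In a multisite LR reaction with a compatible entry clone carrying a gene of interest and a suitable destination vector, the SNAP module is joined in frame downstream of the gene, producing expression constructs for C-terminally SNAP-tagged fusion proteins.
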