Addgene plasmid #162914: C234-E25: attB2r-SNAP-attB3
Purpose: Gateway attB2r/attB3 entry clone for construction of C-terminal SNAP tagged fusion proteins
Depositing lab: Dominic Esposito. Depositing organization: National Cancer Institute (NCI). Publication: Combinatorial assembly of clone libraries using site-specific recombination. Wall VE, Garvey LA, Mehalko JL, Procter LV, Esposito D. Methods Mol Biol. 2014;1116:193-208. doi: 10.1007/978-1-62703-764-8_14. PubMed 24395366.
Backbone
  Vector backbone: pDonr257
  Vector type: Synthetic Biology
Growth in bacteria
  Bacterial resistance: Spectinomycin, 50 μg/mL
  Growth temperature: 37°C
  Growth strain: DH5alpha
  Copy number: High Copy
Gene/Insert
  Gene/Insert name: SNAP tag
  Species: Synthetic
  Cloning method: Gateway Cloning
Terms and licenses: Academic/Nonprofit Terms; Industry Terms: Not Available to Industry
How to cite: C234-E25: attB2r-SNAP-attB3 was a gift from Dominic Esposito (Addgene plasmid # 162914 ; http://n2t.net/addgene:162914 ; RRID:Addgene_162914)
